Addgene plasmid #207901: pAM762
Purpose: Level 0 for C8 module (5' GGCT-3' GCAG)
Depositing lab: Alexis Maizel. Depositing organization: Universitaet Heidelberg. Publication: GreenGate 2.0: Backwards compatible addons for assembly of complex transcriptional units and their stacking with GreenGate. Piepers M, Erbstein K, Reyes-Hernandez J, Song C, Tessi T, Petrasiunaite V, Faerber N, Distel K, Maizel A. PLoS One. 2023 Sep 8;18(9):e0290097. doi: 10.1371/journal.pone.0290097. eCollection 2023. PubMed 37682951.
Backbone
  Vector backbone: pUC19
  Vector type: Synthetic Biology
Growth in bacteria
  Bacterial resistance: Ampicillin, 100 μg/mL
  Growth temperature: 37°C
  Growth strain: DH5alpha
  Copy number: High Copy
Gene/Insert
  Gene/Insert name: dummy 20nt sequence
  Species: Synthetic
  Cloning method: Restriction Enzyme; 5′ cloning site Unknown (unknown if destroyed)
Terms and licenses: Academic/Nonprofit Terms; Industry Terms: Not Available to Industry
How to cite: pAM762 was a gift from Alexis Maizel (Addgene plasmid # 207901 ; http://n2t.net/addgene:207901 ; RRID:Addgene_207901)
