[The description below was written by a language model from this plasmid's Addgene catalogue record and pLannotate feature annotations shown in this document.]
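Description:
pAM762 is a small (about 2.7 kb) Level 0 entry plasmid from the GreenGate 2.0 toolkit, a set of backwards-compatible add-ons to the GreenGate Golden Gate-style cloning system for assembling complex transcriptional units and stacking them. It is built on a pUC19 backbone and is propagated in E. coli at high copy from the ColE1/pUC-type origin. Selection is with ampicillin through the bla (β-lactamase) gene, which is driven by its own promoter.

The payload is minimal: a synthetic 20-nucleotide dummy sequence occupying the "C8" module position, defined by the 5' GGCT and 3' GCAG overhangs. In GreenGate-type assemblies, each module class is released from its entry vector by a type IIS restriction enzyme, leaving unique four-base overhangs that dictate the order in which parts ligate. A dummy module of this kind presumably acts as a neutral filler, bridging the C8 slot when no functional part is wanted there, or as a template entry vector for that slot. The record does not spell out either use.

The dummy insert is not annotated in the feature table. It most likely lies in the short interval between the SP6 and T7 promoters, which face each other and flank the cloning region. The remaining annotations are pUC-lineage backbone remnants: the CAP binding site, lac promoter and lac operator, fragments of lacI and lacZα, and partial bom and rop sequences. None of these is expected to contribute to the module's function. The cloning sites used to build the plasmid are recorded as unknown.
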