Features (pLannotate 1.2.2; 12 found; start..end, strand, type, name):
     96..200     +  promoter       AmpR promoter: bla
    201..1061    +  CDS            AmpR: β-lactamase; bla; confers resistance to ampicillin, carbenicillin, and related antibiotics
   1232..1820    +  rep_origin     ori: high-copy-number ColE1/pMB1/pBR322/pUC origin of replication
   2003..2095    +  CDS            lacI (fragment): lac repressor; lacI; The lac repressor binds to the lac operator to inhibit transcription in E. coli. This inhibition can be relieved by adding lactose or isopropyl-β-D-thiogalactopyranoside (IPTG).
   2108..2129    +  protein_bind   CAP binding site: CAP binding activates transcription in the presence of cAMP. E. coli catabolite activator protein
   2144..2174    +  promoter       lac promoter: promoter for the E. coli lac operon
   2182..2198    +  protein_bind   lac operator: The lac repressor binds to the lac operator to inhibit transcription in E. coli. This inhibition can be relieved by adding lactose or isopropyl-β-D-thiogalactopyranoside (IPTG). lac repressor encoded by lacI
   2212..2230    +  promoter       SP6 promoter: promoter for bacteriophage SP6 RNA polymerase
   2293..2311    -  promoter       T7 promoter: promoter for bacteriophage T7 RNA polymerase
   2313..2465    +  CDS            lacZα (fragment): LacZα fragment of β-galactosidase; lacZ fragment
   2471..2570    -  misc_feature   bom (fragment): basis of mobility region from pBR322
   2672..1       -  CDS            rop (fragment) (across the origin): Rop protein, which maintains plasmids at low copy number; rop
>Addgene plasmid #207901 | pAM762 | addgene full sequence | sequence record 413925 | Addgene NGS Result
GACGAAAGGGCCTCGTGATACGCCTATTTTTATAGGTTAATGTCATGATAATAATGGTTTCTTAGACGTC
AGGTGGCACTTTTCGGGGAAATGTGCGCGGAACCCCTATTTGTTTATTTTTCTAAATACATTCAAATATG
TATCCGCTCATGAGACAATAACCCTGATAAATGCTTCAATAATATTGAAAAAGGAAGAGTATGAGTATTC
AACATTTCCGTGTCGCCCTTATTCCCTTTTTTGCGGCATTTTGCCTTCCTGTTTTTGCTCACCCAGAAAC
GCTGGTGAAAGTAAAAGATGCTGAAGATCAGTTGGGTGCACGAGTGGGTTACATCGAACTGGATCTCAAC
AGCGGTAAGATCCTTGAGAGTTTTCGCCCCGAAGAACGTTTTCCAATGATGAGCACTTTTAAAGTTCTGC
TATGTGGCGCGGTATTATCCCGTATTGACGCCGGGCAAGAGCAACTCGGTCGCCGCATACACTATTCTCA
GAATGACTTGGTTGAGTACTCACCAGTCACAGAAAAGCATCTTACGGATGGCATGACAGTAAGAGAATTA
TGCAGTGCTGCCATAACCATGAGTGATAACACTGCGGCCAACTTACTTCTGACAACGATCGGAGGACCGA
AGGAGCTAACCGCTTTTTTGCACAACATGGGGGATCATGTAACTCGCCTTGATCGTTGGGAACCGGAGCT
GAATGAAGCCATACCAAACGACGAGCGTGACACCACGATGCCTGTAGCAATGGCAACAACGTTGCGCAAA
CTATTAACTGGCGAACTACTTACTCTAGCTTCCCGGCAACAATTAATAGACTGGATGGAGGCGGATAAAG
TTGCAGGACCACTTCTGCGCTCGGCCCTTCCGGCTGGCTGGTTTATTGCTGATAAATCTGGAGCCGGTGA
GCGTGGCTCTCGAGGTATCATTGCAGCACTGGGGCCAGATGGTAAGCCCTCCCGTATCGTAGTTATCTAC
ACGACGGGGAGTCAGGCAACTATGGATGAACGAAATAGACAGATCGCTGAGATAGGTGCCTCACTGATTA
AGCATTGGTAACTGTCAGACCAAGTTTACTCATATATACTTTAGATTGATTTAAAACTTCATTTTTAATT
TAAAAGGATCTAGGTGAAGATCCTTTTTGATAATCTCATGACCAAAATCCCTTAACGTGAGTTTTCGTTC
CACTGAGCGTCAGACCCCGTAGAAAAGATCAAAGGATCTTCTTGAGATCCTTTTTTTCTGCGCGTAATCT
GCTGCTTGCAAACAAAAAAACCACCGCTACCAGCGGTGGTTTGTTTGCCGGATCAAGAGCTACCAACTCT
TTTTCCGAAGGTAACTGGCTTCAGCAGAGCGCAGATACCAAATACTGTTCTTCTAGTGTAGCCGTAGTTA
GGCCACCACTTCAAGAACTCTGTAGCACCGCCTACATACCTCGCTCTGCTAATCCTGTTACCAGTGGCTG
CTGCCAGTGGCGATAAGTCGTGTCTTACCGGGTTGGACTCAAGACGATAGTTACCGGATAAGGCGCAGCG
GTCGGGCTGAACGGGGGGTTCGTGCACACAGCCCAGCTTGGAGCGAACGACCTACACCGAACTGAGATAC
CTACAGCGTGAGCTATGAGAAAGCGCCACGCTTCCCGAAGGGAGAAAGGCGGACAGGTATCCGGTAAGCG
GCAGGGTCGGAACAGGAGAGCGCACGAGGGAGCTTCCAGGGGGAAACGCCTGGTATCTTTATAGTCCTGT
CGGGTTTCGCCACCTCTGACTTGAGCGTCGATTTTTGTGATGCTCGTCAGGGGGGCGGAGCCTATGGAAA
AACGCCAGCAACGCGGCCTTTTTACGGTTCCTGGCCTTTTGCTGGCCTTTTGCTCACATGTTCTTTCCTG
CGTTATCCCCTGATTCTGTGGATAACCGTATTACCGCCTTTGAGTGAGCTGATACCGCTCGCCGCAGCCG
AACGACCGAGCGCAGCGAGTCAGTGAGCGAGGAAGCGGAAGAGCGCCCAATACGCAAACCGCCTCTCCCC
GCGCGTTGGCCGATTCATTAATGCAGCTGGCACGACAGGTTTCCCGACTGGAAAGCGGGCAGTGAGCGCA
ACGCAATTAATGTGAGTTAGCTCACTCATTAGGCACCCCAGGCTTTACACTTTATGCTTCCGGCTCGTAT
GTTGTGTGGAATTGTGAGCGGATAACAATTTCACACGAGCTATTTAGGTGACACTATAGAAGTGAAGCTT
GGTCTCAGGCTTGTAAGAGTAATAATTCAAAGCAGTGAGACCGAATTCTCGCCCTATAGTGAGTCGTATT
ACCTGGCCGTCGTTTTACAACGTCGTGACTGGGAAAACCCTGGCGTTACCCAACTTAATCGCCTTGCAGC
ACATCCCCCTTTCGCCAGCTGGCGTAATAGCGAAGAGGCCCGCACCGATCGCCCTTCCCAACAGTTGCGC
AGCCTGAATGGCGAATGGCGCCTGATGCGGTATTTTCTCCTTACGCATCTGTGCGGTATTTCACACCGCA
TATGGTGCACTCTCAGTACAATCTGCTCTGATGCCGCATAGTTAAGCCAGCCCCGACACCCGCCAACACC
CGCTGACGCGCCCTGACGGGCTTGTCTGCTCCCGGCATCCGCTTACAGACAAGCTGTGACCGTCTCCGGG
AGCTGCATGTGTCAGAGGTTTTCACCGTCATCACCGAAACGCGCGA
